>Addgene plasmid #159482 | pAV-U6+27-Linear-1_PolyU(4)_Tornado-Corn | addgene full sequence | sequence record 311769 | Addgene NGS Result
GAGGGCCTATTTCCCATGATTCCTTCATATTTGCATATACGATACAAGGCTGTTAGAGAGATAATTAGAA
TTAATTTGACTGTAAACACAAAGATATTAGTACAAAATACGTGACGTAGAAAGTAATAATTTCTTGGGTA
GTTTGCAGTTTTAAAATTATGTTTTAAAATGGACTATCATATGCTTACCGTAACTTGAAAGTATTTCGAT
TTCTTGGCTTTATATATCTTGTGGAAAGGACGAAACACCGTGCTCGCTTCGGCAGCACATATACTAGTTG
GCTTTTCGACGGCCATCAGTCGCCGGTCCCAAGCCCGGATAAAATGGGAGGGGGCGGGAAACCGCCTAAC
CATGCCGACTGATGGCAGGCCCGGATAGCTCAGTCGGTAGAGCAGCGGCCGCGCGATTCGAGGAAGGAGG
TCTGAGGAGGTCACTGAATCGCGCGGCCGCGGGTCCAGGGTTCAAGTCCCTGTTCGGGCCTGCCATCAGT
CGGCGTGGACTGTAGAACACTGCCAATGCCGGTCCCAAGCCCGGATAAAAGTGGAGGGTACAGTCCACGC
TCTAGAGCGGACTTCGGTCCGCTTTTTACTAGGACCTGCAGGCATGCAAGCTTGACGTCGGTTACCGATA
TCCATATGGCGGCCGCATCGATCTCGAGCCGCGGACTAGTAACTTGTTTATTGCAGCTTATAATGGTTAC
AAATAAAGCAATAGCATCACAAATTTCACAAATAAAGCATTTTTTTCACTGCATTCTAGTTGTGGTTTGT
CCAAACTCATCAATGTATCTTATCATGTCTTACGTAGATAAGTAGCATGGCGGGTTAATCATTAACTACA
AGGAACCCCTAGTGATGGAGTTGGCCACTCCCTCTCTGCGCGCTCGCTCGCTCACTGAGGCCGGGCGACC
AAAGGTCGCCCGACGCCCGGGCTTTGCCCGGGCGGCCTCAGTGAGCGAGCGAGCGCGCAGAGAGGGACAG
ATCTGCAGATCTGCTGGCGTAATAGCGAAGAGGCCCGCACCGATCGCCCTTCCCAACAGTTGCGCAGCCT
GAATGGCGAATGGAAATTGTAAGCGTTAATATTTTGTTAAAATTCGCGTTAAATTTTTGTTAAATCAGCT
CATTTTTTAACCAATAGGCCGAAATCGGCAAAATCCCTTATAAATCAAAAGAATAGACCGAGATAGGGT
[37 nt withheld, positions 1190-1226]
AAAGAACGTGGACTCCAACGTCAAAGG
[49 nt withheld, positions 1254-1302]
T
[91 nt withheld, positions 1304-1394]
G
[124 nt withheld, positions 1396-1519]
CAGGTGGCACTTTTCGGGGAAATGTGCGCGGAACCCCTATTTGTTTATTTTTCTAAATACATTCAAATAT
GTATCCGCTCATGAGACAATAACCCTGATAAATGCTTCAATAATATTGAAAAAGGAAGAGTATGAGTATT
CAACATTTCCGTGTCGCCCTTATTCCCTTTTTTGCGGCATTTTGCCTTCCTGTTTTTGCTCACCCAGAAA
CGCTGGTGAAAGTAAAAGATGCTGAAGATCAGTTGGGTGCACGAGTGGGTTACATCGAACTGGATCTCAA
CAGCGGTAAGATCCTTGAGAGTTTTCGCCCCGAAGAACGTTTTCCAATGATGAGCACTTTTAAAGTTCTG
CTATGTGGCGCGGTATTATCCCGTATTGACGCCGGGCAAGAGCAACTCGGTCGCCGCATACACTATTCTC
AGAATGACTTGGTTGAGTACTCACCAGTCACAGAAAAGCATCTTACGGATGGCATGACAGTAAGAGAATT
ATGCAGTGCTGCCATAACCATGAGTGATAACACTGCGGCCAACTTACTTCTGACAACGATCGGAGGACCG
AAGGAGCTAACCGCTTTTTTGCACAACATGGGGGATCATGTAACTCGCCTTGATCGTTGGGAACCGGAGC
TGAATGAAGCCATACCAAACGACGAGCGTGACACCACGATGCCTGTAGCAATGGCAACAACGTTGCGCAA
ACTATTAACTGGCGAACTACTTACTCTAGCTTCCCGGCAACAATTAATAGACTGGATGGAGGCGGATAAA
GTTGCAGGACCACTTCTGCGCTCGGCCCTTCCGGCTGGCTGGTTTATTGCTGATAAATCTGGAGCCGGTG
AGCGTGGGTCTCGCGGTATCATTGCAGCACTGGGGCCAGATGGTAAGCCCTCCCGTATCGTAGTTATCTA
CACGACGGGGAGTCAGGCAACTATGGATGAACGAAATAGACAGATCGCTGAGATAGGTGCCTCACTGATT
AAGCATTGGTAACTGTCAGACCAAGTTTACTCATATATACTTTAGATTGATTTAAAACTTCATTTTTAAT
TTAAAAGGATCTAGGTGAAGATCCTTTTTGATAATCTCATGACCAAAATCCCTTAACGTGAGTTTTCGTT
CCACTGAGCGTCAGACCCCGTAGAAAAGATCAAAGGATCTTCTTGAGATCCTTTTTTTCTGCGCGTAATC
TGCTGCTTGCAAACAAAAAAACCACCGCTACCAGCGGTGGTTTGTTTGCCGGATCAAGAGCTACCAACTC
TTTTTCCGAAGGTAACTGGCTTCAGCAGAGCGCAGATACCAAATACTGTTCTTCTAGTGTAGCCGTAGTT
AGGCCACCACTTCAAGAACTCTGTAGCACCGCCTACATACCTCGCTCTGCTAATCCTGTTACCAGTGGCT
GCTGCCAGTGGCGATAAGTCGTGTCTTACCGGGTTGGACTCAAGACGATAGTTACCGGATAAGGCGCAGC
GGTCGGGCTGAACGGGGGGTTCGTGCACACAGCCCAGCTTGGAGCGAACGACCTACACCGAACTGAGATA
CCTACAGCGTGAGCTATGAGAAAGCGCCACGCTTCCCGAAGGGAGAAAGGCGGACAGGTATCCGGTAAGC
GGCAGGGTCGGAACAGGAGAGCGCACGAGGGAGCTTCCAGGGGGAAACGCCTGGTATCTTTATAGTCCTG
TCGGGTTTCGCCACCTCTGACTTGAGCGTCGATTTTTGTGATGCTCGTCAGGGGGGCGGAGCCTATGGAA
AAACGCCAGCAACGCGGCCTTTTTACGGTTCCTGGCCTTTTGCTGGCCTTTTGCTCACATGTTCTTTCCT
GCGTTATCCCCTGATTCTGTGGATAACCGTATTACCGCCTTTGAGTGAGCTGATACCGCTCGCCGCAGCC
GAACGACCGAGCGCAGCGAGTCAGTGAGCGAGCGCGCAGAGAGGGAGTGGCCAACTCCATCACTAGGGGT
TCCTGGAGGGGTGGAGTCGTGACGTGAATTACGTCATAGGGTTAGGGAGGTCCTGGATCGATCCAGACAT
GATAAGATACATTGATGAGTTTGGACAAACCACAACTAGAATGCAGTGAAAAAAATGCTTTATTTGTGAA
ATTTGTGATGCTATTGCTTTATTTGTAACCATTATAAGCTGCAATAAACAAGTTAACAACAACAATTGCA
TTCATTTTATGTTTCAGGTTCAGGGGGAGGTGTGGGAGGTTTTTTAAAGCAAGTAAAACCTCTACAAATG
TGGTATGGCTGATTATGATCTCTAGTCAAGGCACTATACATCAAATATTCCTTATTAACCCCTTTACAAA
TTAAAAAGCTAAAGGTACACAATTTTTGAGCATAGTTATTAATAGCAGACACTCTATGCCTGTGTGGAGT
AAGAAAAAACAGTATGTTATGATTATAACTGTTATGCCTACTTATAAAGGTTACAGAATATTTTTCCATA
ATTTTCTTGTATAGCAGTGCAGCTTTTTCCTTTGTGGTGTAAATAGCAAAGCAAGCAAGAGTTCTATTAC
TAAACACAGCATGACTCAAAAAACTTAGCAATTCTGAAGGAAAGTCCTTGGGGTCTTCTACCTTTCTCTT
CTTTTTTGGAGGAGTAGAATGTTGAGAGTCAGCAGTAGCCTCATCATCACTAGATGGCATTTCTTCTGAG
CAAAACAGGTTTTCCTCATTAAAGGCATTCCACCACTGCTCCCATTCATCAGTTCCATAGGTTGGAATCT
AAAATACACAAACAATTAGAATCAGTAGTTTAACACATTATACACTTAAAAATTTTATATTTACCTTAGA
GCTTTAAATCTCTGTAGGTAGTTTGTCCAATTATGTCACACCACAGAAGTAAGGTTCCTTCACAAAGATC
CGGACCAAAGCGGCCATCGTGCCTCCCCACTCCTGCAGTTCGGGGGCATGGATGCGCGGATAGCCGCTGC
TGGTTTCCTGGATGCCGACGGATTTGCACTGCCGGTAGAACTCCGCGAGGTCGTCCAGCCTCAGGCAGCA
GCTGAACCAACTCGCGAGGGGATCGAGCCCGGGGTGGGCGAAGAACTCCAGCATGAGATCCCCGCGCTGG
AGGATCATCCAGCCGGCGTCCCGGAAAACGATTCCGAAGCCCAACCTTTCATAGAAGGCGGCGGTGGAAT
CGAAATCTCGTGATGGCAGGTTGGGCGTCGCTTGGTCGGTCATTTCGAACCCCAGAGTCCCGCTCAGAAG
AACTCGTCAAGAAGGCGATAGAAGGCGATGCGCTGCGAATCGGGAGCGGCGATACCGTAAAGCACGAGGA
AGCGGTCAGCCCATTCGCCGCCAAGCTCTTCAGCAATATCACGGGTAGCCAACGCTATGTCCTGATAGCG
GTCCGCCACACCCAGCCGGCCACAGTCGATGAATCCAGAAAAGCGGCCATTTTCCACCATGATATTCGGC
AAGCAGGCATCGCCATGGGTCACGACGAGATCCTCGCCGTCGGGCATGCGCGCCTTGAGCCTGGCGAACA
GTTCGGCTGGCGCGAGCCCCTGATGCTCTTCGTCCAGATCATCCTGATCGACAAGACCGGCTTCCATCCG
AGTACGTGCTCGCTCGATGCGATGTTTCGCTTGGTGGTCGAATGGGCAGGTAGCCGGATCAAGCGTATGC
AGCCGCCGCATTGCATCAGCCATGATGGATACTTTCTCGGCAGGAGCAAGGTGAGATGACAGGAGATCCT
GCCCCGGCACTTCGCCCAATAGCAGCCAGTCCCTTCCCGCTTCAGTGACAACGTCGAGCACAGCTGCGCA
AGGAACGCCCGTCGTGGCCAGCCACGATAGCCGCGCTGCCTCGTCCTGCAGTTCATTCAGGGCACCGGAC
AGGTCGGTCTTGACAAAAAGAACCGGGCGCCCCTGCGCTGACAGCCGGAACACGGCGGCATCAGAGCAGC
CGATTGTCTGTTGTGCCCAGTCATAGCCGAATAGCCTCTCCACCCAAGCGGCCGGAGAACCTGCGTGCAA
TCCATCTTGTTCAATCATGCGAAACGATCCTCATCCTGTCTCTTGATCAGATCTTGATCCCCTGCGCCAT
CAGATCCTTGGCGGCAAGAAAGCCATCCAGTTTACTTTGCAGGGCTTCCCAACCTTACCAGAGGGCGCCC
CAGCTGGCAATTCCGGTTCGCTTGCTGTCCATAAAACCGCCCAGTCTAGCTATCGCCATGTAAGCCCACT
GCAAGCTACCTGCTTTCTCTTTGCGCTTGCGTTTTCCCTTGTCCAGATAGCCCAGTAGCTGACATTCATC
CGGGGTCAGCACCGTTTCTGCGGACTGGCTTTCTACGTGTTCCGCTTCCTTTAGCAGCCCTTGCGCCCTG
AGTGCTTGCGGCAGCGTGAAGCTTTTTGCAAAAGCCTAGGCCTCCAAAAAAGCCTCCTCACTACTTCTGG
AATAGCTCAGAGGCCGAGGCGGCCTCGGCCTCTGCATAAATAAAAAAAATTAGTCAGCCATGGGGCGGAG
AATGGGCGGAACTGGGCGGAGTTAGGGGCGGGATGGGCGGAGTTAGGGGCGGGACTATGGTTGCTGACTA
ATTGAGATGCATGCTTTGCATACTTCTGCCTGCTGGGGAGCCTGGGGACTTTCCACACCTGGTTGCTGAC
TAATTGAGATGCATGCTTTGCATACTTCTGCCTGCTGGGGAGCCTGGGGACTTTCCACACCCTAACTGAC
ACACATTCCACAGCCGGATCCAAGGTCGGGCAGGAA
Features (pLannotate 1.2.2; 21 found; start..end, strand, type, name):
      1..241     +  promoter       U6 promoter: RNA polymerase III promoter for human U6 snRNA
    295..361     +  ncRNA          twister-P3 (fragment): Accession: RF03154 - type-P3 twister ribozyme
    368..479     +  ncRNA          tRNA: Accession: RF00005 - tRNA
    593..613     +  misc_feature   MCS (fragment): pUC18/19 multiple cloning site
    671..792     +  polyA_signal   SV40 poly(A) signal: SV40 polyadenylation signal
    841..970     +  repeat_region  AAV2 ITR (fragment): inverted terminal repeat of adeno-associated virus serotype 2 inverted
    993..1060    +  CDS            lacZα (fragment): LacZα fragment of β-galactosidase; lacZ fragment
   1091..1519    -  rep_origin     f1 ori (sequence partly withheld): f1 bacteriophage origin of replication; arrow indicates direction of (+) strand synthesis
   1546..1650    +  promoter       AmpR promoter: bla
   1651..2511    +  CDS            AmpR: β-lactamase; bla; confers resistance to ampicillin, carbenicillin, and related antibiotics
   2682..3270    +  rep_origin     ori: high-copy-number ColE1/pMB1/pBR322/pUC origin of replication
   3435..3483    -  repeat_region  AAV2 ITR (fragment): inverted terminal repeat of adeno-associated virus serotype 2 inverted
   3539..3673    -  polyA_signal   SV40 poly(A) signal: SV40 polyadenylation signal
   3696..3779    -  CDS            large T antigen (fragment): large T antigen from SV40 (simian virus 40)
   4098..4118    -  CDS            SV40 NLS: nuclear localization signal of SV40 (simian virus 40) large T antigen
   4248..4313    -  intron         small t intron: SV40 (simian virus 40) small t antigen intron
   4315..4389    -  CDS            small t antigen (fragment): SV40 (simian virus 40) small t antigen
   4392..4712    -  CDS            ble (fragment): BLE_KLEPN - Experimental evidence at protein level: Swiss-Prot protein existence level 1. Binding protein with a strong affinity to the bleomycin family of antibiotics. Binds to CL990; an antimitotic-antibiotic compound. From Klebsiella pneumoniae.
   4736..5527    -  CDS            neo: KKA2_KLEPN - Also known as kan, nptII. Experimental evidence at protein level: Swiss-Prot protein existence level 1. Resistance to kanamycin, neomycin, paromomycin, ribostamycin, butirosin and gentamicin B. From Klebsiella pneumoniae.
   5559..5882    -  CDS            tnpA (fragment): TN5P_ECOLX - Also known as tnp. Experimental evidence at protein level: Swiss-Prot protein existence level 1. Mediates transposition of transposon Tn5 by a 'cut and paste' mechanism. First, the monomeric transposase binds the 19 bp inverted DNA repeats flanking the transposon. Then, dimerization of the DNA- bound transposase creates a synaptic DNA complex. After nicking of the first DNA strand, excision of the transposon proceeds through a series of intermediates. The transposase then mediates the insertion of the transposon at a new site by strand transfer. The activity of the wild- type tran
   5884..6213    -  promoter       SV40 promoter: SV40 enhancer and early promoter
