[The description below was written by a language model from this plasmid's Addgene catalogue record and pLannotate feature annotations shown in this document.]
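Description:
pAV-U6+27-Linear-1_PolyU(4)_Tornado-Corn is a 6.2 kb mammalian expression plasmid on the pAV backbone, built to test how a run of four uracils affects termination of human RNA polymerase III transcription. It is propagated in E. coli through a high-copy ColE1/pUC-type origin with ampicillin selection (AmpR under its own bla promoter), and it also carries an f1 phage origin. Two partial AAV2 inverted terminal repeat fragments are annotated in the backbone. The record presents the plasmid as a transfection-type expression vector rather than stating any packaging use.

The payload is a human U6 promoter (the U6+27 form, which retains the first 27 nucleotides of U6 snRNA in the transcript) driving a synthetic termination module, Linear-1_PolyU(4), inserted by Gibson cloning upstream of a Tornado-Corn reporter. The annotation detects a twister-type ribozyme fragment and a tRNA-like element downstream of the promoter. These fit the Tornado design, in which flanking self-cleaving ribozymes release an RNA that is circularised in cells, here carrying the fluorogenic Corn aptamer on a tRNA-like scaffold. The aptamer itself is not separately annotated. The apparent logic is that polymerase reading through the poly-U tract produces the downstream fluorescent reporter RNA, so signal would inversely report termination efficiency, although the record does not spell this out.

On the opposite strand, an SV40 enhancer/early promoter drives a Tn5-derived neomycin/kanamycin resistance gene, with adjacent tnpA and ble fragments. It is followed by the SV40 small t intron and a poly(A) signal, providing a potential selection marker in mammalian cells.
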