Addgene plasmid #159482: pAV-U6+27-Linear-1_PolyU(4)_Tornado-Corn
Purpose: Tests for the impact of 4 uracils in a poly-uracil tract on human polymerase III transcription from a U6 promoter.
Depositing lab: Julius Lucks. Depositing organization: Northwestern University. Publication: RNA Sequence and Structure Determinants of Pol III Transcriptional Termination in Human Cells. Verosloff MS, Corcoran WK, Dolberg TB, Bushhouse DZ, Leonard JN, Lucks JB. J Mol Biol. 2021 Jun 25;433(13):166978. doi: 10.1016/j.jmb.2021.166978. Epub 2021 Apr 1. PubMed 33811918.
Backbone
  Vector backbone: pAV
  Vector type: Mammalian Expression
Growth in bacteria
  Bacterial resistance: Ampicillin, 100 μg/mL
  Growth temperature: 37°C
  Growth strain: DH5alpha
  Copy number: Unknown
Gene/Insert
  Gene/Insert name: Termination Module:Linear-1_PolyU(4)
  Species: Synthetic
  Promoter: U6-27
  Cloning method: Gibson Cloning
  Sequencing primers: 5′ F_U6. MV.o87:GAAAGTAATAATTTCTTGGGTAGTTTG; 3′ MV.O12:gcaataaacaagttactagtcc
Terms and licenses: Academic/Nonprofit Terms; Industry Terms: Not Available to Industry
How to cite: pAV-U6+27-Linear-1_PolyU(4)_Tornado-Corn was a gift from Julius Lucks (Addgene plasmid # 159482 ; http://n2t.net/addgene:159482 ; RRID:Addgene_159482)
