>Addgene plasmid #159482 | pAV-U6+27-Linear-1_PolyU(4)_Tornado-Corn | depositor partial sequence | sequence record 308276 | 27-Termination_Module
GTGCTCGCTTCGGCAGCACATATACTAGTTGGCTTTT
