>Addgene plasmid #159482 | pAV-U6+27-Linear-1_PolyU(4)_Tornado-Corn | depositor partial sequence | sequence record 308277 | Tornado-Corn
GGCCATCAGTCGCCGGTCCCAAGCCCGGATAAAATGGGAGGGGGCGGGAAACCGCCTAACCATGCCGACT
GATGGCAGGCCCGGATAGCTCAGTCGGTAGAGCAGCGGCCGCGCGATTCGAGGAAGGAGGTCTGAGGAGG
TCACTGAATCGCGCGGCCGCGGGTCCAGGGTTCAAGTCCCTGTTCGGGCCTGCCATCAGTCGGCGTGGAC
TGTAGAACACTGCCAATGCCGGTCCCAAGCCCGGATAAAAGTGGAGGGTACAGTCCACGCTCTAGAGCGG
ACTTCGGTCCGCTTTT
